Addgene plasmid #18419: T4 Lysozyme P86S
Depositing lab: Brian Matthews. Depositing organization: University of Oregon.
Backbone
  Vector backbone: pHS1403
  Backbone size w/o insert (bp): 5000
  Vector type: Bacterial Expression
Growth in bacteria
  Bacterial resistance: Ampicillin, 100 μg/mL
  Growth temperature: 37°C
  Growth strain: DH5alpha
  Copy number: High Copy
Gene/Insert
  Gene/Insert name: T4 Lysozyme (alt name: 1P86S)
  Species: Bacteriophage T4
  Insert size (bp): 600
  Mutation: P86S
  GenBank ID: NP_049736
  Entrez Gene: e (a.k.a. T4p123)
  Cloning method: Restriction Enzyme; 5′ cloning site BamHI (not destroyed); 3′ cloning site HindIII (not destroyed)
  Sequencing primers: 5′ na; 3′ GGCGTATCACGAGGCCC
Terms and licenses: Academic/Nonprofit Terms; Industry Terms: Not Available to Industry
Depositor comments: The BamHI site is 27 bp from the ATG and the HindIII site is 115 bp from the stop.
How to cite: T4 Lysozyme P86S was a gift from Brian Matthews (Addgene plasmid # 18419 ; http://n2t.net/addgene:18419 ; RRID:Addgene_18419)
