[The description below was written by a language model from this plasmid's Addgene catalogue record.]
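Description:
T4 Lysozyme P86S is a bacterial expression plasmid built on the pHS1403 backbone (about 5 kb without insert) that carries the bacteriophage T4 lysozyme gene, the product of phage gene e, with a single amino-acid substitution replacing proline 86 with serine. The insert of roughly 600 bp was placed between BamHI and HindIII sites, both of which were preserved. According to the depositor's notes, the BamHI site lies 27 bp from the start codon and the HindIII site 115 bp from the stop codon, so the fragment includes short flanking untranslated sequence on either side of the coding region. The plasmid is maintained at high copy number in E. coli and selected with ampicillin. The record does not name the origin of replication, and it does not state which promoter drives lysozyme expression. No fusion tags are listed, and no feature table is available to confirm the arrangement of elements within the backbone.

T4 lysozyme is a small muramidase that degrades the bacterial cell wall, and it is widely used as a model protein for studying folding, thermodynamic stability and the structural consequences of point mutations. A construct such as this one, with a defined single-residue replacement at a proline position, fits the pattern of a mutant series made to produce recombinant variant protein in bacteria for biophysical or crystallographic comparison with the wild-type enzyme, although the record itself does not state the intended experiments. The retained flanking restriction sites would allow the mutant gene to be excised or transferred to another vector.
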