>Addgene plasmid #18419 | T4 Lysozyme P86S | addgene partial sequence | sequence record 24205 | 3primeUP
GCNANCGNAAAAAGCCCGCTCATTAGGCGGGCTCAGATCTGCTCATGTTTGACAGCTTATCATCGATAAG
CTTCGGCAATAAATTCTTGATATGTTTTCATATGTTTCCTTTAAATATTTTAATTAGTAATTGTCTATTC
AAGTAATTGTGAATATACTATCACAATTCCAAGAGAAAGTAAACAGCTTTATAGATTTTTATACGCGTCC
CAAGTGCCAGTTCTAAACGTTGTAATGACTCGTTTTGCGCGATTAGGTGTTTGATTATACCATCTACTTT
TAGCTAAGTTAACTGCTGCTTCATCCCAGCGTTTTTGTTGAAGCATACGTAAAGAGTTAGTAAATCCTGC
CACACCGGTTTCTCCCATTTGGAAAACCATATTAATCAATGCACAGCGACGAACCGCATCAAGAGAATCA
TAAACACTTTTTAATTTAGCATTTCTCAGAATTCCGCGAACAGCAGCATCAACATCCTGATTAAAGAGTT
TTTCAGCCTCATCTTTTGTAATTACACCATTGCAATTACGCCCAATAGCTTTATCTAATTCAGATTTAGC
AGCATTAAGTGATGGACTTTTTGTAAGCAAATGACCGATGCCAATAGTGTAATAGCCTTCTGTGTCTTTA
TAGATTTTAAGTCTAAGACCTTCATCTATACGTAACATTTCAAATATATTCATAATACCTCCTAAGCATC
GATGGATCCTGTTTCCTGTGTGAATTGTTATCCGCTCACAATTCCACACATTATACGAGCCGATGATTAA
TGTCACAGGGGGANGGGAGTAGCTGATCTGTTCCTGGTGAATGTATCGCTCCATCCACACATATCGA
